>Addgene plasmid #186275 | pET_His6-MBP-TEV-Cas2 | addgene full sequence | sequence record 366870 | Addgene NGS Result
TTCTTGAAGACGAAAGGGCCTCGTGATACGCCTATTTTTATAGGTTAATGTCATGATAATAATGGTTTCT
TAGACGTCAGGTGGCACTTTTCGGGGAAATGTGCGCGGAACCCCTATTTGTTTATTTTTCTAAATACATT
CAAATATGTATCCGCTCATGAGACAATAACCCTGATAAATGCTTCAATAACATTGAAAAAGGAAGAGTAT
GAGTATTCAACATTTCCGTGTCGCCCTTATTCCCTTTTTTGCGGCATTTTGCCTTCCTGTTTTTGCTCAC
CCAGAAACGCTGGTGAAAGTAAAAGATGCTGAAGATCAGTTGGGTGCACGAGTGGGTTACATCGAACTGG
ATCTCAACAGCGGTAAGATCCTTGAGAGTTTTCGCCCCGAAGAACGTTTTCCAATGATGAGCACTTTTAA
AGTTCTGCTATGTGGCGCGGTATTATCCCGTGTTGACGCCGGGCAAGAGCAACTCGGTCGCCGCATACAC
TATTCTCAGAATGACTTGGTTGAGTACTCACCAGTCACAGAAAAGCATCTTACGGATGGCATGACAGTAA
GAGAATTATGCAGTGCTGCCATAACCATGAGTGATAACACTGCGGCCAACTTACTTCTGACAACGATCGG
AGGACCGAAGGAGCTAACCGCTTTTTTGCACAACATGGGGGATCATGTAACTCGCCTTGATCGTTGGGAA
CCGGAGCTGAATGAAGCCATACCAAACGACGAGCGTGACACCACGATGCCTGCAGCAATGGCAACAACGT
TGCGCAAACTATTAACTGGCGAACTACTTACTCTAGCTTCCCGGCAACAATTAATAGACTGGATGGAGGC
GGATAAAGTTGCAGGACCACTTCTGCGCTCGGCCCTTCCGGCTGGCTGGTTTATTGCTGATAAATCTGGA
GCCGGTGAGCGTGGGTCTCGCGGTATCATTGCAGCACTGGGGCCAGATGGTAAGCCCTCCCGTATCGTAG
TTATCTACACGACGGGGAGTCAGGCAACTATGGATGAACGAAATAGACAGATCGCTGAGATAGGTGCCTC
ACTGATTAAGCATTGGTAACTGTCAGACCAAGTTTACTCATATATACTTTAGATTGATTTAAAACTTCAT
TTTTAATTTAAAAGGATCTAGGTGAAGATCCTTTTTGATAATCTCATGACCAAAATCCCTTAACGTGAGT
TTTCGTTCCACTGAGCGTCAGACCCCGTAGAAAAGATCAAAGGATCTTCTTGAGATCCTTTTTTTCTGCG
CGTAATCTGCTGCTTGCAAACAAAAAAACCACCGCTACCAGCGGTGGTTTGTTTGCCGGATCAAGAGCTA
CCAACTCTTTTTCCGAAGGTAACTGGCTTCAGCAGAGCGCAGATACCAAATACTGTCCTTCTAGTGTAGC
CGTAGTTAGGCCACCACTTCAAGAACTCTGTAGCACCGCCTACATACCTCGCTCTGCTAATCCTGTTACC
AGTGGCTGCTGCCAGTGGCGATAAGTCGTGTCTTACCGGGTTGGACTCAAGACGATAGTTACCGGATAAG
GCGCAGCGGTCGGGCTGAACGGGGGGTTCGTGCACACAGCCCAGCTTGGAGCGAACGACCTACACCGAAC
TGAGATACCTACAGCGTGAGCTATGAGAAAGCGCCACGCTTCCCGAAGGGAGAAAGGCGGACAGGTATCC
GGTAAGCGGCAGGGTCGGAACAGGAGAGCGCACGAGGGAGCTTCCAGGGGGAAACGCCTGGTATCTTTAT
AGTCCTGTCGGGTTTCGCCACCTCTGACTTGAGCGTCGATTTTTGTGATGCTCGTCAGGGGGGCGGAGCC
TATGGAAAAACGCCAGCAACGCGGCCTTTTTACGGTTCCTGGCCTTTTGCTGGCCTTTTGCTCACATGTT
CTTTCCTGCGTTATCCCCTGATTCTGTGGATAACCGTATTACCGCCTTTGAGTGAGCTGATACCGCTCGC
CGCAGCCGAACGACCGAGCGCAGCGAGTCAGTGAGCGAGGAAGCGGAAGAGCGCCTGATGCGGTATTTTC
TCCTTACGCATCTGTGCGGTATTTCACACCGCAATGGTGCACTCTCAGTACAATCTGCTCTGATGCCGCA
TAGTTAAGCCAGTATACACTCCGCTATCGCTACGTGACTGGGTCATGGCTGCGCCCCGACACCCGCCAAC
ACCCGCTGACGCGCCCTGACGGGCTTGTCTGCTCCCGGCATCCGCTTACAGACAAGCTGTGACCGTCTCC
GGGAGCTGCATGTGTCAGAGGTTTTCACCGTCATCACCGAAACGCGCGAGGCAGCTGCGGTAAAGCTCAT
CAGCGTGGTCGTGAAGCGATTCACAGATGTCTGCCTGTTCATCCGCGTCCAGCTCGTTGAGTTTCTCCAG
AAGCGTTAATGTCTGGCTTCTGATAAAGCGGGCCATGTTAAGGGCGGTTTTTTCCTGTTTGGTCACTGAT
GCCTCCGTGTAAGGGGGATTTCTGTTCATGGGGGTAATGATACCGATGAAACGAGAGAGGATGCTCACGA
TACGGGTTACTGATGATGAACATGCCCGGTTACTGGAACGTTGTGAGGGTAAACAACTGGCGGTATGGAT
GCGGCGGGACCAGAGAAAAATCACTCAGGGTCAATGCCAGCGCTTCGTTAATACAGATGTAGGTGTTCCA
CAGGGTAGCCAGCAGCATCCTGCGATGCAGATCCGGAACATAATGGTGCAGGGCGCTGACTTCCGCGTTT
CCAGACTTTACGAAACACGGAAACCGAAGACCATTCATGTTGTTGCTCAGGTCGCAGACGTTTTGCAGCA
GCAGTCGCTTCACGTTCGCTCGCGTATCGGTGATTCATTCTGCTAACCAGTAAGGCAACCCCGCCAGCCT
AGCCGGGTCCTCAACGACAGGAGCACGATCATGCGCACCCGTGGCCAGGACCCAACGCTGCCCGAGATGC
GCCGCGTGCGGCTGCTGGAGATGGCGGACGCGATGGATATGTTCTGCCAAGGGTTGGTTTGCGCATTCAC
AGTTCTCCGCAAGAATTGATTGGCTCCAATTCTTGGAGTGGTGAATCCGTTAGCGAGGTGCCGCCGGCTT
CCATTCAGGTCGAGGTGGCCCGGCTCCATGCACCGCGACGCAACGCGGGGAGGCAGACAAGGTATAGGGC
GGCGCCTACAATCCATGCCAACCCGTTCCATGTGCTCGCCGAGGCGGCATAAATCGCCGTGACGATCAGC
GGTCCAATGATCGAAGTTAGGCTGGTAAGAGCCGCGAGCGATCCTTGAAGCTGTCCCTGATGGTCGTCAT
CTACCTGCCTGGACAGCATGGCCTGCAACGCGGGCATCCCGATGCCGCCGGAAGCGAGAAGAATCATAAT
GGGGAAGGCCATCCAGCCTCGCGTCGCGAACGCCAGCAAGACGTAGCCCAGCGCGTCGGCCGCCATGCCG
GCGATAATGGCCTGCTTCTCGCCGAAACGTTTGGTGGCGGGACCAGTGACGAAGGCTTGAGCGAGGGCGT
GCAAGATTCCGAATACCGCAAGCGACAGGCCGATCATCGTCGCGCTCCAGCGAAAGCGGTCCTCGCCGAA
AATGACCCAGAGCGCTGCCGGCACCTGTCCTACGAGTTGCATGATAAAGAAGACAGTCATAAGTGCGGCG
ACGATAGTCATGCCCCGCGCCCACCGGAAGGAGCTGACTGGGTTGAAGGCTCTCAAGGGCATCGGTCGAC
GCTCTCCCTTATGCGACTCCTGCATTAGGAAGCAGCCCAGTAGTAGGTTGAGGCCGTTGAGCACCGCCGC
CGCAAGGAATGGTGCATGCAAGGAGATGGCGCCCAACAGTCCCCCGGCCACGGGGCCTGCCACCATACCC
ACGCCGAAACAAGCGCTCATGAGCCCGAAGTGGCGAGCCCGATCTTCCCCATCGGTGATGTCGGCGATAT
AGGCGCCAGCAACCGCACCTGTGGCGCCGGTGATGCCGGCCACGATGCGTCCGGCGTAGAGGATCGAGAT
CTCGATCCCGCGAAATTAATACGACTCACTATAGGGAGACCACAACGGTTTCCCTCTAGTGCCGGCTCCG
GAGAGCTCTTTAATTAAGCGGCCGCCCTGCAGGACTCGAGTTCTAGAAATAATTTTGTTTAACTTTAAGA
AGGAGATATACATATGAAATCTTCTCACCATCACCATCACCATGGTTCTTCTATGAAAATCGAAGAAGGT
AAACTGGTAATCTGGATTAACGGCGATAAAGGCTATAACGGTCTCGCTGAAGTCGGTAAGAAATTCGAGA
AAGATACCGGAATTAAAGTCACCGTTGAGCATCCGGATAAACTGGAAGAGAAATTCCCACAGGTTGCGGC
AACTGGCGATGGCCCTGACATTATCTTCTGGGCACACGACCGCTTTGGTGGCTACGCTCAATCTGGCCTG
TTGGCTGAAATCACCCCGGACAAAGCGTTCCAGGACAAGCTGTATCCGTTTACCTGGGATGCCGTACGTT
ACAACGGCAAGCTGATTGCTTACCCGATCGCTGTTGAAGCGTTATCGCTGATTTATAACAAAGATCTGCT
GCCGAACCCGCCAAAAACCTGGGAAGAGATCCCGGCGCTGGATAAAGAACTGAAAGCGAAAGGTAAGAGC
GCGCTGATGTTCAACCTGCAAGAACCGTACTTCACCTGGCCGCTGATTGCTGCTGACGGGGGTTATGCGT
TCAAGTATGAAAACGGCAAGTACGACATTAAAGACGTGGGCGTGGATAACGCTGGCGCGAAAGCGGGTCT
GACCTTCCTGGTTGACCTGATTAAAAACAAACACATGAATGCAGACACCGATTACTCCATCGCAGAAGCT
GCCTTTAATAAAGGCGAAACAGCGATGACCATCAACGGCCCGTGGGCATGGTCCAACATCGACACCAGCA
AAGTGAATTATGGTGTAACGGTACTGCCGACCTTCAAGGGTCAACCATCCAAACCGTTCGTTGGCGTGCT
GAGCGCAGGTATTAACGCCGCCAGTCCGAACAAAGAGCTGGCAAAAGAGTTCCTCGAAAACTATCTGCTG
ACTGATGAAGGTCTGGAAGCGGTTAATAAAGACAAACCGCTGGGTGCCGTAGCGCTGAAGTCTTACGAGG
AAGAGTTGGCGAAAGATCCACGTATTGCCGCCACTATGGAAAACGCCCAGAAAGGTGAAATCATGCCGAA
CATCCCGCAGATGTCCGCTTTCTGGTATGCCGTGCGTACTGCGGTGATCAACGCCGCCAGCGGTCGTCAG
ACTGTCGATGAAGCCCTGAAAGACGCGCAGACTAATTCGAGCTCGAACAACAACAACAATAACAATAACA
ACAACCTCGGGATCGAGGAAAACCTGTACTTCCAATCCAATGCTATGAAACACTACCTGATTTGCTTTGA
TGTCCAACACGACAAAACCCGCGCAAAACTCTCAAGGCTGCTGGAAAAATACGGCCCCAGAGTCCAAGGC
TCGGTATTTGAAGTCAGTTTCAAAACCCCCGATCGCAAACGACAACTAGAATACAAAATCCACCAAATTA
TCAAACAATCCAACACCGAAGAAAACAATATCCGTTTCTACAACCTCAATAAAGACACCATAAAACACAG
TCACGACATCAATGGCAATCCCATCGCTCAATTACCTGCTGCAATCGTTCTATAAATTGGAAGTGGATAA
CGGATCCGCGATCGCGGCGCGCCACCTGGTGGCCGGCCGGTACCACGCGTGCGCGCTGATCCGGCTGCTA
ACAAAGCCCGAAAGGAAGCTGAGTTGGCTGCTGCCACCGCTGAGCAATAACTAGCATAACCCCTTGGGGC
CTCTAAACGGGTCTTGAGGGGTTTTTTGCTGAAAGGAGGAACTATATCCGGATATCCACAGGACGGGTGT
GGTCGCCATGATCGCGTAGTCGATAGTGGCTCCAAGTAGCGAAGCGAGCAGGACTGGGCGGCGGCCAAAG
CGGTCGGACAGTGCTCCGAGAACGGGTGCGCATAGAAATTGCATCAACGCATATAGCGCTAGCAGCACGC
CATAGTGACTGGCGATGCTGTCGGAATGGACGATATCCCGCAAGAGGCCCGGCAGTACCGGCATAACCAA
GCCTATGCCTACAGCATCCAGGGTGACGGTGCCGAGGATGACGATGAGCGCATTGTTAGATTTCATACAC
GGTGCCTGACTGCGTTAGCAATTTAACTGTGATAAACTACCGCATTAAAGCTTATCGATGATAAGCTGTC
AAACATGAGAA
Features (pLannotate 1.2.2; 16 found; start..end, strand, type, name):
    104..208     +  promoter       AmpR promoter: bla
    209..1069    +  CDS            AmpR: β-lactamase; bla; confers resistance to ampicillin, carbenicillin, and related antibiotics
   1240..1828    +  rep_origin     ori: high-copy-number ColE1/pMB1/pBR322/pUC origin of replication
   2014..2153    -  misc_feature   bom: basis of mobility region from pBR322
   2255..2446    -  CDS            rop: Rop protein, which maintains plasmids at low copy number; rop
   2463..2843    +  CDS            YPB1_ECOLX: Protein predicted: Swiss-Prot protein existence level 4. From Escherichia coli.
   3085..3985    -  CDS            TcR (fragment): tetracycline efflux protein; tet; confers resistance to tetracycline
   4007..4025    +  promoter       T7 promoter: promoter for bacteriophage T7 RNA polymerase
   4114..4136    +  RBS            RBS: efficient ribosome binding site from bacteriophage T7 gene 10 (Olins and Rangwala, 1989)
   4156..4173    +  CDS            6xHis: 6xHis affinity tag
   4183..5283    +  CDS            MBP: maltose binding protein from E. coli; malE (mutated); This version of the gene does not encode a signal sequence, so MBP will remain in the cytosol.
   5338..5354    +  CDS            TEV site (fragment): tobacco etch virus (TEV) protease recognition and cleavage site
   5734..5783    +  CDS            SET1 (fragment): solubility-enhancement tag derived from T7 phage gene 10B
   5791..5838    +  terminator     T7 terminator: transcription terminator for bacteriophage T7 RNA polymerase
   5864..6156    -  CDS            TcR (fragment): tetracycline efflux protein; tet; confers resistance to tetracycline
   6204..6232    -  promoter       tet promoter: E. coli promoter for tetracycline efflux protein gene
