[The description below was written by a language model from this plasmid's Addgene catalogue record and pLannotate feature annotations shown in this document.]
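Description:
pET_His6-MBP-TEV-Cas2 is a bacterial expression plasmid of about 6.2 kb for producing the Cas2 protein of Thiomicrospira in E. coli. It is built on the pET His6 MBP N10 TEV LIC cloning vector (2C-T), a ligation-independent cloning backbone. The plasmid replicates from a ColE1/pMB1-type origin accompanied by the pBR322 bom region and the rop gene, which keeps copy number down, in line with the catalogue's low-copy designation. Selection is by ampicillin through the bla β-lactamase gene and its own promoter. The annotated tetracycline-resistance fragments and tet promoter flanking the expression cassette appear to be nonfunctional remnants of the pBR322-derived backbone, interrupted by the cassette, and tetracycline is not listed as a selection.

The expression cassette is driven by a T7 promoter followed by the phage T7 gene 10 ribosome binding site, so transcription depends on a host supplying T7 RNA polymerase; no lac operator or lacI gene is annotated in the feature table. The open reading frame begins with a 6xHis tag, followed by a signal-sequence-free maltose binding protein that stays in the cytosol, then a TEV protease site. The 291 bp Cas2 insert is not annotated as its own feature, but it would occupy the unannotated stretch between the TEV site and the T7 terminator. The short SET1 fragment called just before the terminator is probably a homology hit to gene 10-derived vector sequence rather than a deliberate tag.

This arrangement allows nickel-affinity or amylose purification, with MBP aiding solubility of the small Cas2 protein and TEV cleavage removing the tags. The associated study concerns the structure of a CRISPR reverse transcriptase-integrase complex, so the purified Cas2 is suited to biochemical and structural work on CRISPR spacer acquisition.
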