Addgene plasmid #186275: pET_His6-MBP-TEV-Cas2
Purpose: Expresses Thiomicrospira Cas2 in E. coli
Depositing lab: Jennifer Doudna. Depositing organization: University of California, Berkeley. Publication: Structural coordination between active sites of a CRISPR reverse transcriptase-integrase complex. Wang JY, Hoel CM, Al-Shayeb B, Banfield JF, Brohawn SG, Doudna JA. Nat Commun. 2021 May 6;12(1):2571. doi: 10.1038/s41467-021-22900-y. PubMed 33958590.
Backbone
  Vector backbone: pET His6 MBP N10 TEV LIC cloning vector (2C-T)
  Backbone size w/o insert (bp): 5953
  Total vector size (bp): 6244
  Vector type: Bacterial Expression
Growth in bacteria
  Bacterial resistance: Ampicillin, 100 μg/mL
  Growth temperature: 37°C
  Growth strain: DH5alpha
  Copy number: Low Copy
Gene/Insert
  Gene/Insert name: Thiomicropira Cas2
  Insert size (bp): 291
  Tag / fusion protein: His6-MBP (N terminal on backbone)
Terms and licenses: Academic/Nonprofit Terms; Industry Terms: Not Available to Industry
How to cite: pET_His6-MBP-TEV-Cas2 was a gift from Jennifer Doudna (Addgene plasmid # 186275 ; http://n2t.net/addgene:186275 ; RRID:Addgene_186275)
